>Addgene plasmid #216493 | pcDNA3.1-HaloCKAR2.2-T2A-EGFP | addgene full sequence | sequence record 431037 | Addgene NGS Result
ACGGATCGGGAGATCTCCCGATCCCCTATGGTGCACTCTCAGTACAATCTGCTCTGATGCCGCATAGTTA
AGCCAGTATCTGCTCCCTGCTTGTGTGTTGGAGGTCGCTGAGTAGTGCGCGAGCAAAATTTAAGCTACAA
CAAGGCAAGGCTTGACCGACAATTGCATGAAGAATCTGCTTAGGGTTAGGCGTTTTGCGCTGCTTCGCGA
TGTACGGGCCAGATATACGCGTTGACATTGATTATTGACTAGTTATTAATAGTAATCAATTACGGGGTCA
TTAGTTCATAGCCCATATATGGAGTTCCGCGTTACATAACTTACGGTAAATGGCCCGCCTGGCTGACCGC
CCAACGACCCCCGCCCATTGACGTCAATAATGACGTATGTTCCCATAGTAACGCCAATAGGGACTTTCCA
TTGACGTCAATGGGTGGAGTATTTACGGTAAACTGCCCACTTGGCAGTACATCAAGTGTATCATATGCCA
AGTACGCCCCCTATTGACGTCAATGACGGTAAATGGCCCGCCTGGCATTATGCCCAGTACATGACCTTAT
GGGACTTTCCTACTTGGCAGTACATCTACGTATTAGTCATCGCTATTACCATGGTGATGCGGTTTTGGCA
GTACATCAATGGGCGTGGATAGCGGTTTGACTCACGGGGATTTCCAAGTCTCCACCCCATTGACGTCAAT
GGGAGTTTGTTTTGGCACCAAAATCAACGGGACTTTCCAAAATGTCGTAACAACTCCGCCCCATTGACGC
AAATGGGCGGTAGGCGTGTACGGTGGGAGGTCTATATAAGCAGAGCTCTCTGGCTAACTAGAGAACCCAC
TGCTTACTGGCTTATCGAAATTAATACGACTCACTATAGGGAGACCCAAGCTGGCTAGCGTTTAAACTTA
AGCTTGCGGCCGCCACCGGATCCATGCGATTCAGAAGATTCCAGACGTTGAAGGACAAGGCTAAGGCTGG
CGGCACCGGCGGCAGCGAGCTCAGCTGGCGGCGGGAGACCTTCCAGGCCTTCCGCACCACCGACGTCGGC
CGCAAGCTGATCATCGATCAGAACGTTTTTATCGAGGGTACGCTGCCGATGGGTGTCGTCCGCCCGCTGA
CTGAAGTCGAGATGGACCATTACCGCGAGCCGTTCCTGAATCCTGTTGACCGCGAGCCACTGTGGCGCTT
CCCAAACGAGCTGCCAATCGCCGGTGAGCCAGCGAACATCGTCGCGCTGGTCGAAGAATACATGGACTGG
CTGCACCAGTCCCCTGTCCCGAAGCTGCTGTTCTGGGGCACCCCAGGCGTTCTGATCCCACCGGCCGAAG
CCGCTCGCCTGGCCAAAAGCCTGCCTAACTGCAAGGCTGTGGACATCGGCCCGGGTCTGAATCTGCTGCA
AGAAGACAACCCGGACCTGATCGGCAGCGAGATCGCGCGCTGGCTGTCGACGCTCGAGATTTCCGGCGAG
CCAACCACTGGAGGCAGCGGAGGCACAGGAGGCAGCGGAGGCACAGGAGGCAGCATGGCAGAAATCGGTA
CTGGCTTTCCATTCGACCCCCATTATGTGGAAGTCCTGGGCGAGCGCATGCACTACGTCGATGTTGGTCC
GCGCGATGGCACCCCTGTGCTGTTCCTGCACGGTAACCCGACCTCCTCCTACGTGTGGCGCAACATCATC
CCGCATGTTGCACCGACCCATCGCTGCATTGCTCCAGACCTGATCGGTATGGGCAAATCCGACAAACCAG
ACCTGGGTTATTTCTTCGACGACCACGTCCGCTTCATGGATGCCTTCATCGAAGCCCTGGGTCTGGAAGA
GGTCGTCCTGGTCATTCACGACTGGGGCTCCGCTCTGGGTTTCCACTGGGCCAAGCGCAATCCAGAGCGC
GTCAAAGGTATTGCATTTATGGAGTTCATCCGCCCTATCCCGACCTGGGACGAATGGACCATCAGCAAGT
TTTCTCAAGAACAGATCGGCGAAAACATTGTGTGCAGGGTCATTTGTACCACGGGTCAAATTCCCATCCG
AGATTTGTCAGCTGATATTTCACAAGTGCTTAAGGAAAAACGATCCATAAAGAAAGTTTGGACATTTGGT
AGAAACCCAGCCTGTGACTATCATTTAGGAAACATTTCAAGACTGTCAAATAAGCATTTCCAAATACTAC
TAGGAGAAGACGGTAACCTTTTATTGAATGACATTTCCACTAATGGGACCTGGTTAAATGGGCAAAAAGT
CGAGAAGAACAGCAATCAGTTACTGTCTCAAGGTGATGAAATAACCGTTGGTGTAGGCGTGGAATCAGAT
ATTTTATCTCTGGTCATTTTCATAAACGACAAATTTAAGCAGTGCCTCGAGCAGAACAAAGTTGATCGCG
GCCGCGGCAGTGGAGAGGGCAGAGGAAGTCTGCTAACATGCGGTGACGTCGAGGAGAATCCTGGCCCAGT
GAGCAAGGGCGAGGAGCTGTTCACCGGGGTGGTGCCCATCCTGGTCGAGCTGGACGGCGACGTAAACGGC
CACAAGTTCAGCGTGTCCGGCGAGGGCGAGGGCGATGCCACCTACGGCAAGCTGACCCTGAAGTTCATCT
GCACCACCGGCAAGCTGCCCGTGCCCTGGCCCACCCTCGTGACCACCCTGACCTACGGCGTGCAGTGCTT
CAGCCGCTACCCCGACCACATGAAGCAGCACGACTTCTTCAAGTCCGCCATGCCCGAAGGCTACGTCCAG
GAGCGCACCATCTTCTTCAAGGACGACGGCAACTACAAGACCCGCGCCGAGGTGAAGTTCGAGGGCGACA
CCCTGGTGAACCGCATCGAGCTGAAGGGCATCGACTTCAAGGAGGACGGCAACATCCTGGGGCACAAGCT
GGAGTACAACTACAACAGCCACAACGTCTATATCATGGCCGACAAGCAGAAGAACGGCATCAAGGTGAAC
TTCAAGATCCGCCACAACATCGAGGACGGCAGCGTGCAGCTCGCCGACCACTACCAGCAGAACACCCCCA
TCGGCGACGGCCCCGTGCTGCTGCCCGACAACCACTACCTGAGCACCCAGTCCGCCCTGAGCAAAGACCC
CAACGAGAAGCGCGATCACATGGTCCTGCTGGAGTTCGTGACCGCCGCCGGGATCACTCTCGGCATGGAC
GAGCTGTACAAGTAAGAATTCTGCAGATATCCAGCACAGTGGCGGCCGCTCGAGTCTAGAGGGCCCGTTT
AAACCCGCTGATCAGCCTCGACTGTGCCTTCTAGTTGCCAGCCATCTGTTGTTTGCCCCTCCCCCGTGCC
TTCCTTGACCCTGGAAGGTGCCACTCCCACTGTCCTTTCCTAATAAAATGAGGAAATTGCATCGCATTGT
CTGAGTAGGTGTCATTCTATTCTGGGGGGTGGGGTGGGGCAGGACAGCAAGGGGGAGGATTGGGAAGACA
ATAGCAGGCATGCTGGGGATGCGGTGGGCTCTATGGCTTCTGAGGCGGAAAGAACCAGCTGGGGCTCTAG
GGGGTATCCCC
[124 nt withheld, positions 3512-3635]
C
[91 nt withheld, positions 3637-3727]
A
[49 nt withheld, positions 3729-3777]
CCTTTGACGTTGGAGTCCACGTTCTTT
[37 nt withheld, positions 3805-3841]
ACCCTATCTCGGTCTATTCTTTTGATTTATAAGGGATTTTGCCGATTTCGGCCTATTGGTTAAAAAATGA
GCTGATTTAACAAAAATTTAACGCGAATTAATTCTGTGGAATGTGTGTCAGTTAGGGTGTGGAAAGTCCC
CAGGCTCCCCAGCAGGCAGAAGTATGCAAAGCATGCATCTCAATTAGTCAGCAACCAGGTGTGGAAAGTC
CCCAGGCTCCCCAGCAGGCAGAAGTATGCAAAGCATGCATCTCAATTAGTCAGCAACCATAGTCCCGCCC
CTAACTCCGCCCATCCCGCCCCTAACTCCGCCCAGTTCCGCCCATTCTCCGCCCCATGGCTGACTAATTT
TTTTTATTTATGCAGAGGCCGAGGCCGCCTCTGCCTCTGAGCTATTCCAGAAGTAGTGAGGAGGCTTTTT
TGGAGGCCTAGGCTTTTGCAAAAAGCTCCCGGGAGCTTGTATATCCATTTTCGGATCTGATCAAGAGACA
GGATGAGGATCGTTTCGCATGATTGAACAAGATGGATTGCACGCAGGTTCTCCGGCCGCTTGGGTGGAGA
GGCTATTCGGCTATGACTGGGCACAACAGACAATCGGCTGCTCTGATGCCGCCGTGTTCCGGCTGTCAGC
GCAGGGGCGCCCGGTTCTTTTTGTCAAGACCGACCTGTCCGGTGCCCTGAATGAACTGCAGGACGAGGCA
GCGCGGCTATCGTGGCTGGCCACGACGGGCGTTCCTTGCGCAGCTGTGCTCGACGTTGTCACTGAAGCGG
GAAGGGACTGGCTGCTATTGGGCGAAGTGCCGGGGCAGGATCTCCTGTCATCTCACCTTGCTCCTGCCGA
GAAAGTATCCATCATGGCTGATGCAATGCGGCGGCTGCATACGCTTGATCCGGCTACCTGCCCATTCGAC
CACCAAGCGAAACATCGCATCGAGCGAGCACGTACTCGGATGGAAGCCGGTCTTGTCGATCAGGATGATC
TGGACGAAGAGCATCAGGGGCTCGCGCCAGCCGAACTGTTCGCCAGGCTCAAGGCGCGCATGCCCGACGG
CGAGGATCTCGTCGTGACCCATGGCGATGCCTGCTTGCCGAATATCATGGTGGAAAATGGCCGCTTTTCT
GGATTCATCGACTGTGGCCGGCTGGGTGTGGCGGACCGCTATCAGGACATAGCGTTGGCTACCCGTGATA
TTGCTGAAGAGCTTGGCGGCGAATGGGCTGACCGCTTCCTCGTGCTTTACGGTATCGCCGCTCCCGATTC
GCAGCGCATCGCCTTCTATCGCCTTCTTGACGAGTTCTTCTGAGCGGGACTCTGGGGTTCGAAATGACCG
ACCAAGCGACGCCCAACCTGCCATCACGAGATTTCGATTCCACCGCCGCCTTCTATGAAAGGTTGGGCTT
CGGAATCGTTTTCCGGGACGCCGGCTGGATGATCCTCCAGCGCGGGGATCTCATGCTGGAGTTCTTCGCC
CACCCCAACTTGTTTATTGCAGCTTATAATGGTTACAAATAAAGCAATAGCATCACAAATTTCACAAATA
AAGCATTTTTTTCACTGCATTCTAGTTGTGGTTTGTCCAAACTCATCAATGTATCTTATCATGTCTGTAT
ACCGTCGACCTCTAGCTAGAGCTTGGCGTAATCATGGTCATAGCTGTTTCCTGTGTGAAATTGTTATCCG
CTCACAATTCCACACAACATACGAGCCGGAAGCATAAAGTGTAAAGCCTGGGGTGCCTAATGAGTGAGCT
AACTCACATTAATTGCGTTGCGCTCACTGCCCGCTTTCCAGTCGGGAAACCTGTCGTGCCAGCTGCATTA
ATGAATCGGCCAACGCGCGGGGAGAGGCGGTTTGCGTATTGGGCGCTCTTCCGCTTCCTCGCTCACTGAC
TCGCTGCGCTCGGTCGTTCGGCTGCGGCGAGCGGTATCAGCTCACTCAAAGGCGGTAATACGGTTATCCA
CAGAATCAGGGGATAACGCAGGAAAGAACATGTGAGCAAAAGGCCAGCAAAAGGCCAGGAACCGTAAAAA
GGCCGCGTTGCTGGCGTTTTTCCATAGGCTCCGCCCCCCTGACGAGCATCACAAAAATCGACGCTCAAGT
CAGAGGTGGCGAAACCCGACAGGACTATAAAGATACCAGGCGTTTCCCCCTGGAAGCTCCCTCGTGCGCT
CTCCTGTTCCGACCCTGCCGCTTACCGGATACCTGTCCGCCTTTCTCCCTTCGGGAAGCGTGGCGCTTTC
TCATAGCTCACGCTGTAGGTATCTCAGTTCGGTGTAGGTCGTTCGCTCCAAGCTGGGCTGTGTGCACGAA
CCCCCCGTTCAGCCCGACCGCTGCGCCTTATCCGGTAACTATCGTCTTGAGTCCAACCCGGTAAGACACG
ACTTATCGCCACTGGCAGCAGCCACTGGTAACAGGATTAGCAGAGCGAGGTATGTAGGCGGTGCTACAGA
GTTCTTGAAGTGGTGGCCTAACTACGGCTACACTAGAAGAACAGTATTTGGTATCTGCGCTCTGCTGAAG
CCAGTTACCTTCGGAAAAAGAGTTGGTAGCTCTTGATCCGGCAAACAAACCACCGCTGGTAGCGGTGGTT
TTTTTGTTTGCAAGCAGCAGATTACGCGCAGAAAAAAAGGATCTCAAGAAGATCCTTTGATCTTTTCTAC
GGGGTCTGACGCTCAGTGGAACGAAAACTCACGTTAAGGGATTTTGGTCATGAGATTATCAAAAAGGATC
TTCACCTAGATCCTTTTAAATTAAAAATGAAGTTTTAAATCAATCTAAAGTATATATGAGTAAACTTGGT
CTGACAGTTACCAATGCTTAATCAGTGAGGCACCTATCTCAGCGATCTGTCTATTTCGTTCATCCATAGT
TGCCTGACTCCCCGTCGTGTAGATAACTACGATACGGGAGGGCTTACCATCTGGCCCCAGTGCTGCAATG
ATACCGCGAGACCCACGCTCACCGGCTCCAGATTTATCAGCAATAAACCAGCCAGCCGGAAGGGCCGAGC
GCAGAAGTGGTCCTGCAACTTTATCCGCCTCCATCCAGTCTATTAATTGTTGCCGGGAAGCTAGAGTAAG
TAGTTCGCCAGTTAATAGTTTGCGCAACGTTGTTGCCATTGCTACAGGCATCGTGGTGTCACGCTCGTCG
TTTGGTATGGCTTCATTCAGCTCCGGTTCCCAACGATCAAGGCGAGTTACATGATCCCCCATGTTGTGCA
AAAAAGCGGTTAGCTCCTTCGGTCCTCCGATCGTTGTCAGAAGTAAGTTGGCCGCAGTGTTATCACTCAT
GGTTATGGCAGCACTGCATAATTCTCTTACTGTCATGCCATCCGTAAGATGCTTTTCTGTGACTGGTGAG
TACTCAACCAAGTCATTCTGAGAATAGTGTATGCGGCGACCGAGTTGCTCTTGCCCGGCGTCAATACGGG
ATAATACCGCGCCACATAGCAGAACTTTAAAAGTGCTCATCATTGGAAAACGTTCTTCGGGGCGAAAACT
CTCAAGGATCTTACCGCTGTTGAGATCCAGTTCGATGTAACCCACTCGTGCACCCAACTGATCTTCAGCA
TCTTTTACTTTCACCAGCGTTTCTGGGTGAGCAAAAACAGGAAGGCAAAATGCCGCAAAAAAGGGAATAA
GGGCGACACGGAAATGTTGAATACTCATACTCTTCCTTTTTCAATATTATTGAAGCATTTATCAGGGTTA
TTGTCTCATGAGCGGATACATATTTGAATGTATTTAGAAAAATAAACAAATAGGGGTTCCGCGCACATTT
CCCCGAAAAGTGCCACCTGACGTCG
Features (pLannotate 1.2.2; 23 found; start..end, strand, type, name):
     27..79      -  misc_feature   bom (fragment): basis of mobility region from pBR322
    234..613     +  enhancer       CMV enhancer: human cytomegalovirus immediate early enhancer
    614..817     +  promoter       CMV promoter: human cytomegalovirus (CMV) immediate early promoter
    813..846     +  LTR            5' LTR (truncated) (fragment): truncated 5' long terminal repeat (LTR) from HIV-1
    862..880     +  promoter       T7 promoter: promoter for bacteriophage T7 RNA polymerase
   1015..1467    +  CDS            HaloTag® (fragment): modified bacterial dehalogenase that forms covalent bonds with chloroalkane derivatives
   1525..1947    +  CDS            HaloTag® (fragment): modified bacterial dehalogenase that forms covalent bonds with chloroalkane derivatives
   1951..2385    +  CDS            RAD53 (fragment): RAD53_YEAST - Also known as MEC2, SAD1, SPK1. Experimental evidence at protein level: Swiss-Prot protein existence level 1. Controls S-phase checkpoint as well as G1 and G2 DNA damage checkpoints. Phosphorylates proteins on serine, threonine, and tyrosine. Prevents entry into anaphase and mitotic exit after DNA damage via regulation of the Polo kinase CDC5. Seems to be involved in the phosphorylation of RPH1. From Saccharomyces cerevisiae (strain ATCC 204508 / S288c) (Baker's yeast).
   2449..3165    +  CDS            EGFP: the original enhanced GFP (Yang et al., 1996) mammalian codon-optimized
   3242..3466    +  polyA_signal   bGH poly(A) signal: bovine growth hormone polyadenylation signal
   3470..3491    +  promoter       SV40 promoter (fragment): SV40 enhancer and early promoter
   3512..3940    +  rep_origin     f1 ori (sequence partly withheld): f1 bacteriophage origin of replication; arrow indicates direction of (+) strand synthesis
   3954..4283    +  promoter       SV40 promoter: SV40 enhancer and early promoter
   4350..5141    +  CDS            neo: KKA2_KLEPN - Also known as kan, nptII. Experimental evidence at protein level: Swiss-Prot protein existence level 1. Resistance to kanamycin, neomycin, paromomycin, ribostamycin, butirosin and gentamicin B. From Klebsiella pneumoniae.
   5165..5323    +  CDS            ble (fragment): BLE_KLEPN - Experimental evidence at protein level: Swiss-Prot protein existence level 1. Binding protein with a strong affinity to the bleomycin family of antibiotics. Binds to CL990; an antimitotic-antibiotic compound. From Klebsiella pneumoniae.
   5318..5439    +  polyA_signal   SV40 poly(A) signal: SV40 polyadenylation signal
   5512..5528    -  protein_bind   lac operator: The lac repressor binds to the lac operator to inhibit transcription in E. coli. This inhibition can be relieved by adding lactose or isopropyl-β-D-thiogalactopyranoside (IPTG). lac repressor encoded by lacI
   5536..5566    -  promoter       lac promoter: promoter for the E. coli lac operon
   5581..5602    -  protein_bind   CAP binding site: CAP binding activates transcription in the presence of cAMP. E. coli catabolite activator protein
   5615..5707    -  CDS            lacI (fragment): lac repressor; lacI; The lac repressor binds to the lac operator to inhibit transcription in E. coli. This inhibition can be relieved by adding lactose or isopropyl-β-D-thiogalactopyranoside (IPTG).
   5890..6478    -  rep_origin     ori: high-copy-number ColE1/pMB1/pBR322/pUC origin of replication
   6649..7509    -  CDS            AmpR: β-lactamase; bla; confers resistance to ampicillin, carbenicillin, and related antibiotics
   7510..7614    -  promoter       AmpR promoter: bla
