[The description below was written by a language model from this plasmid's Addgene catalogue record and pLannotate feature annotations shown in this document.]
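Description:
pcDNA3.1-HaloCKAR2.2-T2A-EGFP is a 7.6 kb mammalian expression plasmid built on the pcDNA3.1 backbone. It is propagated in E. coli at high copy through a ColE1/pUC-type origin and selected with ampicillin via the β-lactamase gene. The backbone also carries an f1 phage origin and an SV40 early promoter driving a neomycin/kanamycin phosphotransferase gene with an SV40 polyadenylation signal, which in principle allows G418 selection of stably transfected mammalian cells. Short annotated fragments such as the bom, lacI, ble and truncated HIV-1 LTR matches appear to be backbone remnants or incidental hits rather than functional parts.

The payload is a single open reading frame transcribed from the CMV immediate-early enhancer and promoter and terminated by the bovine growth hormone polyadenylation signal; a T7 promoter lies just upstream of the coding region. The insert, HaloCKAR2.2, is a synthetic sensor. The feature table shows it as two separate HaloTag fragments, an arrangement consistent with a rearranged or interrupted HaloTag scaffold, followed by a segment matching yeast Rad53. The Rad53 segment is probably a phosphopeptide-binding FHA domain of the kind used in kinase activity reporters, although the record does not define the domain boundaries, the substrate sequence or the target kinase. HaloTag binds chloroalkane-linked dyes covalently, and the associated publication title describes far-red chemigenetic kinase biosensors. A C-terminal T2A peptide separates the sensor from EGFP, so ribosomal skipping yields free EGFP as an independent green marker of transfected, expressing cells. The construct is suited to live-cell imaging of kinase signalling, including multiplexed and super-resolution applications.
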