Addgene plasmid #216493: pcDNA3.1-HaloCKAR2.2-T2A-EGFP
Depositing lab: Jin Zhang. Publication: Far-red chemigenetic kinase biosensors enable multiplexed and super-resolved imaging of signaling networks. Frei MS, Sanchez SA, He X, Liu L, Schneider F, Wang Z, Hakozaki H, Li Y, Lyons AC, Rohm TV, Olefsky JM, Shi L, Schoneberg J, Fraser SE, Mehta S, Wang Y, Zhang J. Nat Biotechnol. 2025 Apr 21. doi: 10.1038/s41587-025-02642-8. PubMed 40258957.
Backbone
  Vector backbone: pcDNA3.1
  Vector type: Mammalian Expression
Growth in bacteria
  Bacterial resistance: Ampicillin, 100 μg/mL
  Growth temperature: 37°C
  Growth strain: DH5alpha
  Copy number: High Copy
Gene/Insert
  Gene/Insert name: HaloCKAR2.2
  Species: Synthetic
  Promoter: CMV
  Tag / fusion protein: T2A-EGFP (C terminal on insert)
How to cite: pcDNA3.1-HaloCKAR2.2-T2A-EGFP was a gift from Jin Zhang (Addgene plasmid # 216493 ; http://n2t.net/addgene:216493 ; RRID:Addgene_216493)
